Addgene plasmid #243961: pUPD3_RBS_J61112
Purpose: GoldenBraid2.0 Ribosome binding site.
Depositing lab: Christophe Herman. Depositing organization: Baylor College of Medicine. Publication: GoldenBraid2.0 E. coli: a comprehensive and characterized toolkit for enterics. Cooke MB, Welch KT, Ramirez LD, Wen AX, Marciano DC, Herman C. Synth Biol (Oxf). 2025 Aug 14;10(1):ysaf015. doi: 10.1093/synbio/ysaf015. eCollection 2025. PubMed 40927394.
Backbone
  Vector backbone: pUPD3
  Vector type: Bacterial Expression
Growth in bacteria
  Bacterial resistance: Chloramphenicol, 25 μg/mL
  Growth temperature: 37°C
  Growth strain: DH5alpha
  Copy number: High Copy
Gene/Insert
  Gene/Insert name: J61112
  Species: Synthetic
  Insert size (bp): 20
  Cloning method: Golden Gate
Terms and licenses: Academic/Nonprofit Terms; Industry Terms: Not Available to Industry
How to cite: pUPD3_RBS_J61112 was a gift from Christophe Herman (Addgene plasmid # 243961 ; http://n2t.net/addgene:243961 ; RRID:Addgene_243961)
