[The description below was written by a language model from this plasmid's Addgene catalogue record and pLannotate feature annotations shown in this document.]
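Description:
pUPD3_RBS_J61112 is a small (about 2.4 kb) GoldenBraid2.0 part-domestication plasmid that stores a single synthetic ribosome binding site, J61112, as a reusable building block for assembling bacterial transcriptional units. It belongs to a GoldenBraid2.0 toolkit adapted and characterized for E. coli and related enteric bacteria. The backbone is pUPD3, the entry-level vector of the system, and although the catalogue classes it as a bacterial expression vector, the plasmid functions as a parts donor rather than expressing anything itself. It replicates in E. coli from a high-copy ColE1/pUC-type origin and is selected with chloramphenicol through a cat gene driven by its own promoter.

The insert is only 20 bp, was introduced by Golden Gate cloning, and is too short to have been picked up in the automated annotation, so the feature table shows only backbone elements. It presumably lies in the cloning region bracketed by the outward-reading T7 and SP6 phage promoters. A short lacZα fragment adjacent to the T7 promoter is consistent with a remnant of a blue/white screening cassette displaced when the part was cloned, though the record does not say so. An f1 origin, which would allow single-stranded DNA production with helper phage, and a small tet promoter fragment are also annotated.

In use, type IIS restriction enzyme digestion would release the RBS with defined overhangs so that it can be ligated in order with promoter, coding sequence and terminator parts in a one-pot reaction. This lets users vary translation initiation strength across constructs. The record does not give the relative strength of J61112 or the specific overhangs flanking it.
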