Features (pLannotate 1.2.2; 8 found; start..end, strand, type, name):
     72..90      -  promoter       SP6 promoter: promoter for bacteriophage SP6 RNA polymerase
    237..825     -  rep_origin     ori: high-copy-number ColE1/pMB1/pBR322/pUC origin of replication
    940..1042    +  promoter       cat promoter: promoter of the E. coli cat gene encoding chloramphenicol acetyltransferase
   1043..1699    +  CDS            cat: CAT_ECOLX - Experimental evidence at protein level: Swiss-Prot protein existence level 1. This enzyme is an effector of chloramphenicol resistance in bacteria. From Escherichia coli. This protein is used as a marker in many commonly used cloning vectors, such as pACYC184.
   1787..1804    -  promoter       tet promoter (fragment): E. coli promoter for tetracycline efflux protein gene
   1815..2270    +  rep_origin     f1 ori (sequence partly withheld): f1 bacteriophage origin of replication; arrow indicates direction of (+) strand synthesis
   2289..2310    -  CDS            lacZα (fragment): LacZα fragment of β-galactosidase; lacZ fragment
   2313..2331    +  promoter       T7 promoter: promoter for bacteriophage T7 RNA polymerase
>Addgene plasmid #243961 | pUPD3_RBS_J61112 | addgene full sequence | sequence record 487792 | Addgene NGS Result
GGTCTCGCATTCAGTATGTCACCTCTTTCTCTTTGCGAGACCACTCATCGCCCAATCACTAGTGAATTCG
TTCTATAGTGTCACCTAAATACCATAGAGCCGTTGGTCATAGCTGTTTCCTGTCCAGGCATCATGACACG
GTTATCCACAGAATCAGGGGATAACGCAGGAAAGAACATGTGAGCAAAAGGCCAGCAAAAGGCCAGGAAC
CGTAAAAAGGCCGCGTTGCTGGCGTTTTTCCATAGGCTCCGCCCCCCTGACGAGCATCACAAAAATCGAC
GCTCAAGTCAGAGGTGGCGAAACCCGACAGGACTATAAAGATACCAGGCGTTTCCCCCTGGAAGCTCCCT
CGTGCGCTCTCCTGTTCCGACCCTGCCGCTTACCGGATACCTGTCCGCCTTTCTCCCTTCGGGAAGCGTG
GCGCTTTCTCATAGCTCACGCTGTAGGTATCTCAGTTCGGTGTAGGTCGTTCGCTCCAAGCTGGGCTGTG
TGCACGAACCCCCCGTTCAGCCCGACCGCTGCGCCTTATCCGGTAACTATCGTCTTGAGTCCAACCCGGT
AAGACACGACTTATCGCCACTGGCAGCAGCCACTGGTAACAGGATTAGCAGAGCGAGGTATGTAGGCGGT
GCTACAGAGTTCTTGAAGTGGTGGCCTAACTACGGCTACACTAGAAGAACAGTATTTGGTATCTGCGCTC
TGCTGAAGCCAGTTACCTTCGGAAAAAGAGTTGGTAGCTCTTGATCCGGCAAACAAACCACCGCTGGTAG
CGGTGGTTTTTTTGTTTGCAAGCAGCAGATTACGCGCAGAAAAAAAGGATCTCAAGAAGATCCTTTGATC
TTTTCTACGGGGTCTGACGCTCAGTGGAACGAAAACTCACGTTAAGGGATTTTGGTCATGAGATTATCAA
AAAGGATCTTCACCTAGATCCTTTTGTGATGATCGGCACGTAAGAGGTTCCAACTTTCACCATAATGAAA
TAAGATCACTACCGGGCGTATTTTTTGAGTTATCGAGATTTTCAGGAGCTAAGGAAGCTAAAATGGAGAA
AAAAATCACTGGATATACCACCGTTGATATATCCCAATGGCATCGTAAAGAACATTTTGAGGCATTTCAG
TCAGTTGCTCAATGTACCTATAACCAGACCGTTCAGCTGGATATTACGGCCTTTTTAAAGACCGTAAAGA
AAAATAAGCACAAGTTTTATCCGGCCTTTATTCACATTCTTGCCCGCCTGATGAATGCTCATCCGGAATT
CCGTATGGCAATGAAAGACGGTGAGCTGGTGATATGGGATAGTGTTCACCCTTGTTACACCGTTTTCCAT
GAGCAAACTGAAACGTTTTCATCGCTCTGGAGTGAATACCACGACGATTTCCGGCAGTTTCTACACATAT
ATTCGCAAGATGTGGCGTGTTACGGTGAAAACCTGGCCTATTTCCCTAAAGGGTTTATTGAGAATATGTT
TTTCGTGTCAGCCAATCCCTGGGTGAGTTTCACCAGTTTTGATTTAAACGTGGCCAATATGGACAACTTC
TTCGCCCCCGTTTTCACCATGGGCAAATATTATACGCAAGGCGACAAGGTGCTGATGCCGCTGGCGATTC
AGGTTCATCATGCCGTTTGTGATGGCTTCCATGTCGGCAGAATGCTTAATGAATTACAACAGTACTGCGA
TGAGTGGCAGGGCGGGGCGTAATTTTTTTAAGGCAGTTATTGGTGCCCTTAAACGCCTGGTTGCTACGCC
TGAATAAGTGATAATAAGCGGATGAATGGCAGAAATTCGATGATAAGCTGTCAAACATGATGT
[125 nt withheld, positions 1814-1938]
C
[91 nt withheld, positions 1940-2030]
AGGGTGATGGTTCACGTAGTGGGCCAGCGCCCTGATAGACGGTTTTTCGCCCTTTGACGTTGGAGTCCAC
GTTCTTT
[37 nt withheld, positions 2108-2144]
ACCCTATCTCGGTCTATTCTTTTGATTTATAAGGGATTTTGCCGATTTCGGCCTATTGGTTAAAAAATGA
GCTGATTTAACAAAAATTTAACGCGAATTTTAACAAAATATTAACGCTTACAATTTTAACATTGTAGAAA
CGCATGTAAAACGACGGCCAGTGAATTGTAATACGACTCACTATAGGGTGAATTCCGCTTAGGACCTTAG
ATATTGATCTCAA
